Addgene plasmid #176834: pEE077
Purpose: Encodes codon optimized putative thermophilic PET hydrolase enzyme for bacterial expression
Depositing lab: Gregg Beckham. Depositing organization: National Laboratory of the Rockies (NLR). Publication: Sourcing thermotolerant poly(ethylene terephthalate) hydrolase scaffolds from natural diversity. Erickson E, Gado JE, Avilan L, Bratti F, Brizendine RK, Cox PA, Gill R, Graham R, Kim DJ, Konig G, Michener WE, Poudel S, Ramirez KJ, Shakespeare TJ, Zahn M, Boyd ES, Payne CM, DuBois JL, Pickford AR, Beckham GT, McGeehan JE. Nat Commun. 2022 Dec 21;13(1):7850. doi: 10.1038/s41467-022-35237-x. PubMed 36543766.
Backbone
  Vector backbone: pET21b(+)
  Backbone manufacturer: EMD Biosciences
  Backbone size w/o insert (bp): 5366
  Vector type: Bacterial Expression
Growth in bacteria
  Bacterial resistance: Ampicillin, 100 μg/mL
  Growth temperature: 37°C
  Growth strain: DH5alpha
  Copy number: High Copy
Gene/Insert
  Gene/Insert name: 716 (alt names: Thc_cut2 DM; Thermobifida cellulosilytica 5LUK_A)
  Species: Thermobifida cellulosilytica
  Insert size (bp): 792
  Promoter: T7
  Tag / fusion protein: 6xHis (C terminal on backbone)
  Cloning method: Restriction Enzyme; 5′ cloning site NdeI (unknown if destroyed); 3′ cloning site XhoI (unknown if destroyed)
  Sequencing primers: 5′ T7 For; 3′ T7 Rev
Terms and licenses: Academic/Nonprofit Terms; Industry Terms: Not Available to Industry
Depositor comments: Accession Number 5LUK_A
How to cite: pEE077 was a gift from Gregg Beckham (Addgene plasmid # 176834 ; http://n2t.net/addgene:176834 ; RRID:Addgene_176834)
