[The description below was written by a language model from this plasmid's Addgene catalogue record and pLannotate feature annotations shown in this document.]
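Description:
pEE077 is a bacterial expression plasmid built on the pET21b(+) backbone that carries a codon-optimized 792 bp gene for a putative thermophilic PET hydrolase from Thermobifida cellulosilytica, recorded as enzyme "716" or Thc_cut2 DM. The sequenced plasmid is 6,158 nt. It replicates from a ColE1/pBR322-type origin; the backbone also retains the bom and rop regions, although the catalogue entry lists it as high copy. Selection is by ampicillin through the bla β-lactamase gene, and an f1 origin is present for single-stranded DNA production. Short tetracycline-resistance fragments in the feature table are non-functional pBR322 remnants typical of pET vectors.

The insert was cloned between NdeI and XhoI, placing it downstream of a T7 promoter with an adjacent lac operator and the strong T7 gene 10 ribosome binding site, and upstream of the T7 terminator. A plasmid-borne lacI gene supplies lac repressor, so transcription is held off until induction with IPTG in a host that provides T7 RNA polymerase. The open reading frame runs into the backbone-encoded C-terminal 6xHis tag, which the automated annotation picks up as a partial "9xHis" hit, allowing metal-affinity purification. The annotation tool matches most of the coding region to a characterized cutinase that degrades PET and other polyesters, consistent with the stated identity. The short "SET1" call lying after the tag is probably a spurious match to T7-derived backbone sequence rather than a fused solubility tag. The construct belongs to a set made to express and survey naturally occurring thermotolerant PET hydrolase scaffolds in E. coli.
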