Features (pLannotate 1.2.2; 19 found; start..end, strand, type, name):
   1008..1085    -  promoter       lacI promoter: lacI
   1093..1372    -  CDS            TcR (fragment): tetracycline efflux protein; tet; confers resistance to tetracycline
   1394..1412    +  promoter       T7 promoter: promoter for bacteriophage T7 RNA polymerase
   1413..1437    +  protein_bind   lac operator: The lac repressor binds to the lac operator to inhibit transcription in E. coli. This inhibition can be relieved by adding lactose or isopropyl-β-D-thiogalactopyranoside (IPTG). lac repressor encoded by lacI
   1452..1474    +  RBS            RBS: efficient ribosome binding site from bacteriophage T7 gene 10 (Olins and Rangwala, 1989)
   1485..2207    +  CDS            PETH_UNKP (fragment): Experimental evidence at protein level: Swiss-Prot protein existence level 1. Cutinase that degrades cutin fibers prepared from tomato peels and hydrolyzes various fatty acid monoesters with acyl chain lengths of 2 to 18, with a preference for short-chain substrates (C4 substrate at most). Cannot hydrolyze olive oil (PubMed:22194294). Is also able to degrade polyethylene terephthalate (PET), the most abundant polyester plastic in the world (PubMed:22194294, PubMed:32269349). Can also depolymerize poly(epsilon-caprolactone) (PCL), a synthetic aliphatic biodegradable polyester (PubMed:22194294).
   2283..2300    +  CDS            9xHis (fragment): 9xHis affinity tag
   2310..2359    +  CDS            SET1 (fragment): solubility-enhancement tag derived from T7 phage gene 10B
   2367..2414    +  terminator     T7 terminator: transcription terminator for bacteriophage T7 RNA polymerase
   2451..2879    +  rep_origin     f1 ori (sequence partly withheld): f1 bacteriophage origin of replication; arrow indicates direction of (+) strand synthesis
   2932..3036    +  promoter       AmpR promoter: bla
   3037..3897    +  CDS            AmpR: β-lactamase; bla; confers resistance to ampicillin, carbenicillin, and related antibiotics
   4068..4656    +  rep_origin     ori: high-copy-number ColE1/pMB1/pBR322/pUC origin of replication
   4842..4981    -  misc_feature   bom: basis of mobility region from pBR322
   5083..5274    -  CDS            rop: Rop protein, which maintains plasmids at low copy number; rop
   5291..5671    +  CDS            YPB1_ECOLX: Protein predicted: Swiss-Prot protein existence level 4. From Escherichia coli.
   5743..6034    -  CDS            TcR (fragment): tetracycline efflux protein; tet; confers resistance to tetracycline
   6049..6070    -  protein_bind   CAP binding site: CAP binding activates transcription in the presence of cAMP. E. coli catabolite activator protein
   6083..1007    -  CDS            lacI (across the origin): lac repressor; lacI; The lac repressor binds to the lac operator to inhibit transcription in E. coli. This inhibition can be relieved by adding lactose or isopropyl-β-D-thiogalactopyranoside (IPTG).
>Addgene plasmid #176834 | pEE077 | addgene full sequence | sequence record 349681 | Addgene NGS Result
GTTTGCGTATTGGGCGCCAGGGTGGTTTTTCTTTTCACCAGTGAGACGGGCAACAGCTGATTGCCCTTCA
CCGCCTGGCCCTGAGAGAGTTGCAGCAAGCGGTCCACGCTGGTTTGCCCCAGCAGGCGAAAATCCTGTTT
GATGGTGGTTAACGGCGGGATATAACATGAGCTGTCTTCGGTATCGTCGTATCCCACTACCGAGATATCC
GCACCAACGCGCAGCCCGGACTCGGTAATGGCGCGCATTGCGCCCAGCGCCATCTGATCGTTGGCAACCA
GCATCGCAGTGGGAACGATGCCCTCATTCAGCATTTGCATGGTTTGTTGAAAACCGGACATGGCACTCCA
GTCGCCTTCCCGTTCCGCTATCGGCTGAATTTGATTGCGAGTGAGATATTTATGCCAGCCAGCCAGACGC
AGACGCGCCGAGACAGAACTTAATGGGCCCGCTAACAGCGCGATTTGCTGGTGACCCAATGCGACCAGAT
GCTCCACGCCCAGTCGCGTACCGTCTTCATGGGAGAAAATAATACTGTTGATGGGTGTCTGGTCAGAGAC
ATCAAGAAATAACGCCGGAACATTAGTGCAGGCAGCTTCCACAGCAATGGCATCCTGGTCATCCAGCGGA
TAGTTAATGATCAGCCCACTGACGCGTTGCGCGAGAAGATTGTGCACCGCCGCTTTACAGGCTTCGACGC
CGCTTCGTTCTACCATCGACACCACCACGCTGGCACCCAGTTGATCGGCGCGAGATTTAATCGCCGCGAC
AATTTGCGACGGCGCGTGCAGGGCCAGACTGGAGGTGGCAACGCCAATCAGCAACGACTGTTTGCCCGCC
AGTTGTTGTGCCACGCGGTTGGGAATGTAATTCAGCTCCGCCATCGCCGCTTCCACTTTTTCCCGCGTTT
TCGCAGAAACGTGGCTGGCCTGGTTCACCACGCGGGAAACGGTCTGATAAGAGACACCGGCATACTCTGC
GACATCGTATAACGTTACTGGTTTCACATTCACCACCCTGAATTGACTCTCTTCCGGGCGCTATCATGCC
ATACCGCGAAAGGTTTTGCGCCATTCGATGGTGTCCGGGATCTCGACGCTCTCCCTTATGCGACTCCTGC
ATTAGGAAGCAGCCCAGTAGTAGGTTGAGGCCGTTGAGCACCGCCGCCGCAAGGAATGGTGCATGCAAGG
AGATGGCGCCCAACAGTCCCCCGGCCACGGGGCCTGCCACCATACCCACGCCGAAACAAGCGCTCATGAG
CCCGAAGTGGCGAGCCCGATCTTCCCCATCGGTGATGTCGGCGATATAGGCGCCAGCAACCGCACCTGTG
GCGCCGGTGATGCCGGCCACGATGCGTCCGGCGTAGAGGATCGAGATCTCGATCCCGCGAAATTAATACG
ACTCACTATAGGGGAATTGTGAGCGGATAACAATTCCCCTCTAGAAATAATTTTGTTTAACTTTAAGAAG
GAGATATACATATGGCGAACCCATACGAACGTGGTCCGAACCCGACCGATGCGCTGTTGGAAGCTCGTAG
CGGTCCGTTCAGCGTTTCTGAGGAAAACGTGAGCCGTTTCGGCGCAGACGGTTTCGGCGGCGGCACTATC
TACTACCCTCGCGAAAATAACACATATGGCGCGGTTGCTATTTCTCCGGGCTACACCGGTACCCAAGCGA
GCGTTGCGTGGCTGGGCGAGCGTATCGCGTCACACGGCTTCGTGGTAATCACAATCGACACAAACACTAC
TCTGGACCAGCCGGATTCACGTGCCCGCCAGCTTAACGCGGCGCTGGATTACATGATCAACGACGCGTCC
TCAGCGGTGCGTTCACGTATCGACAGCTCCCGTCTGGCGGTGATGGGTCACTCCATGGGCGGTGGTGGCA
CCCTCCGCCTGGCGTCCCAGCGTCCAGATCTTAAAGCGGCAATCCCGCTGACACCTTGGCACCTGAACAA
AAACTGGTCCTCTGTTCGCGTTCCAACTTTGATCATCGGCGCCGATCTGGACACTATCGCACCGGTGCTC
ACCCACGCTCGCCCGTTTTATAACAGCCTGCCAACTTCGATTTCCAAAGCCTACCTGGAATTAGACGGTG
CGACCCACTTTGCGCCGAACATTCCAAACAAAATCATCGGTAAATATTCTGTCGCCTGGCTCAAACGCTT
CGTGGATAACGATACTCGTTACACGCAATTCCTGTGTCCAGGTCCACGTGATGGTCTTTTCGGCGAAGTT
GAAGAGTACCGTAGCACTTGCCCGTTCGCACTGGAACTCGAGCACCACCACCACCACCACTGAGATCCGG
CTGCTAACAAAGCCCGAAAGGAAGCTGAGTTGGCTGCTGCCACCGCTGAGCAATAACTAGCATAACCCCT
TGGGGCCTCTAAACGGGTCTTGAGGGGTTTTTTGCTGAAAGGAGGAACTATATCCGGATTGGCGAATGGG
[124 nt withheld, positions 2451-2574]
C
[91 nt withheld, positions 2576-2666]
A
[49 nt withheld, positions 2668-2716]
CCTTTGACGTTGGAGTCCACGTTCTTT
[37 nt withheld, positions 2744-2780]
ACCCTATCTCGGTCTATTCTTTTGATTTATAAGGGATTTTGCCGATTTCGGCCTATTGGTTAAAAAATGA
GCTGATTTAACAAAAATTTAACGCGAATTTTAACAAAATATTAACGCTTACAATTTAGGTGGCACTTTTC
GGGGAAATGTGCGCGGAACCCCTATTTGTTTATTTTTCTAAATACATTCAAATATGTATCCGCTCATGAG
ACAATAACCCTGATAAATGCTTCAATAATATTGAAAAAGGAAGAGTATGAGTATTCAACATTTCCGTGTC
GCCCTTATTCCCTTTTTTGCGGCATTTTGCCTTCCTGTTTTTGCTCACCCAGAAACGCTGGTGAAAGTAA
AAGATGCTGAAGATCAGTTGGGTGCACGAGTGGGTTACATCGAACTGGATCTCAACAGCGGTAAGATCCT
TGAGAGTTTTCGCCCCGAAGAACGTTTTCCAATGATGAGCACTTTTAAAGTTCTGCTATGTGGCGCGGTA
TTATCCCGTATTGACGCCGGGCAAGAGCAACTCGGTCGCCGCATACACTATTCTCAGAATGACTTGGTTG
AGTACTCACCAGTCACAGAAAAGCATCTTACGGATGGCATGACAGTAAGAGAATTATGCAGTGCTGCCAT
AACCATGAGTGATAACACTGCGGCCAACTTACTTCTGACAACGATCGGAGGACCGAAGGAGCTAACCGCT
TTTTTGCACAACATGGGGGATCATGTAACTCGCCTTGATCGTTGGGAACCGGAGCTGAATGAAGCCATAC
CAAACGACGAGCGTGACACCACGATGCCTGCAGCAATGGCAACAACGTTGCGCAAACTATTAACTGGCGA
ACTACTTACTCTAGCTTCCCGGCAACAATTAATAGACTGGATGGAGGCGGATAAAGTTGCAGGACCACTT
CTGCGCTCGGCCCTTCCGGCTGGCTGGTTTATTGCTGATAAATCTGGAGCCGGTGAGCGTGGGTCTCGCG
GTATCATTGCAGCACTGGGGCCAGATGGTAAGCCCTCCCGTATCGTAGTTATCTACACGACGGGGAGTCA
GGCAACTATGGATGAACGAAATAGACAGATCGCTGAGATAGGTGCCTCACTGATTAAGCATTGGTAACTG
TCAGACCAAGTTTACTCATATATACTTTAGATTGATTTAAAACTTCATTTTTAATTTAAAAGGATCTAGG
TGAAGATCCTTTTTGATAATCTCATGACCAAAATCCCTTAACGTGAGTTTTCGTTCCACTGAGCGTCAGA
CCCCGTAGAAAAGATCAAAGGATCTTCTTGAGATCCTTTTTTTCTGCGCGTAATCTGCTGCTTGCAAACA
AAAAAACCACCGCTACCAGCGGTGGTTTGTTTGCCGGATCAAGAGCTACCAACTCTTTTTCCGAAGGTAA
CTGGCTTCAGCAGAGCGCAGATACCAAATACTGTCCTTCTAGTGTAGCCGTAGTTAGGCCACCACTTCAA
GAACTCTGTAGCACCGCCTACATACCTCGCTCTGCTAATCCTGTTACCAGTGGCTGCTGCCAGTGGCGAT
AAGTCGTGTCTTACCGGGTTGGACTCAAGACGATAGTTACCGGATAAGGCGCAGCGGTCGGGCTGAACGG
GGGGTTCGTGCACACAGCCCAGCTTGGAGCGAACGACCTACACCGAACTGAGATACCTACAGCGTGAGCT
ATGAGAAAGCGCCACGCTTCCCGAAGGGAGAAAGGCGGACAGGTATCCGGTAAGCGGCAGGGTCGGAACA
GGAGAGCGCACGAGGGAGCTTCCAGGGGGAAACGCCTGGTATCTTTATAGTCCTGTCGGGTTTCGCCACC
TCTGACTTGAGCGTCGATTTTTGTGATGCTCGTCAGGGGGGCGGAGCCTATGGAAAAACGCCAGCAACGC
GGCCTTTTTACGGTTCCTGGCCTTTTGCTGGCCTTTTGCTCACATGTTCTTTCCTGCGTTATCCCCTGAT
TCTGTGGATAACCGTATTACCGCCTTTGAGTGAGCTGATACCGCTCGCCGCAGCCGAACGACCGAGCGCA
GCGAGTCAGTGAGCGAGGAAGCGGAAGAGCGCCTGATGCGGTATTTTCTCCTTACGCATCTGTGCGGTAT
TTCACACCGCAATGGTGCACTCTCAGTACAATCTGCTCTGATGCCGCATAGTTAAGCCAGTATACACTCC
GCTATCGCTACGTGACTGGGTCATGGCTGCGCCCCGACACCCGCCAACACCCGCTGACGCGCCCTGACGG
GCTTGTCTGCTCCCGGCATCCGCTTACAGACAAGCTGTGACCGTCTCCGGGAGCTGCATGTGTCAGAGGT
TTTCACCGTCATCACCGAAACGCGCGAGGCAGCTGCGGTAAAGCTCATCAGCGTGGTCGTGAAGCGATTC
ACAGATGTCTGCCTGTTCATCCGCGTCCAGCTCGTTGAGTTTCTCCAGAAGCGTTAATGTCTGGCTTCTG
ATAAAGCGGGCCATGTTAAGGGCGGTTTTTTCCTGTTTGGTCACTGATGCCTCCGTGTAAGGGGGATTTC
TGTTCATGGGGGTAATGATACCGATGAAACGAGAGAGGATGCTCACGATACGGGTTACTGATGATGAACA
TGCCCGGTTACTGGAACGTTGTGAGGGTAAACAACTGGCGGTATGGATGCGGCGGGACCAGAGAAAAATC
ACTCAGGGTCAATGCCAGCGCTTCGTTAATACAGATGTAGGTGTTCCACAGGGTAGCCAGCAGCATCCTG
CGATGCAGATCCGGAACATAATGGTGCAGGGCGCTGACTTCCGCGTTTCCAGACTTTACGAAACACGGAA
ACCGAAGACCATTCATGTTGTTGCTCAGGTCGCAGACGTTTTGCAGCAGCAGTCGCTTCACGTTCGCTCG
CGTATCGGTGATTCATTCTGCTAACCAGTAAGGCAACCCCGCCAGCCTAGCCGGGTCCTCAACGACAGGA
GCACGATCATGCGCACCCGTGGGGCCGCCATGCCGGCGATAATGGCCTGCTTCTCGCCGAAACGTTTGGT
GGCGGGACCAGTGACGAAGGCTTGAGCGAGGGCGTGCAAGATTCCGAATACCGCAAGCGACAGGCCGATC
ATCGTCGCGCTCCAGCGAAAGCGGTCCTCGCCGAAAATGACCCAGAGCGCTGCCGGCACCTGTCCTACGA
GTTGCATGATAAAGAAGACAGTCATAAGTGCGGCGACGATAGTCATGCCCCGCGCCCACCGGAAGGAGCT
GACTGGGTTGAAGGCTCTCAAGGGCATCGGTCGAGATCCCGGTGCCTAATGAGTGAGCTAACTTACATTA
ATTGCGTTGCGCTCACTGCCCGCTTTCCAGTCGGGAAACCTGTCGTGCCAGCTGCATTAATGAATCGGCC
AACGCGCGGGGAGAGGCG
