>Addgene plasmid #176834 | pEE077 | depositor partial sequence | sequence record 342723 | Insert (including NdeI and XhoI sites)
CATATGGCGAACCCATACGAACGTGGTCCGAACCCGACCGATGCGCTGTTGGAAGCTCGTAGCGGTCCGT
TCAGCGTTTCTGAGGAAAACGTGAGCCGTTTCGGCGCAGACGGTTTCGGCGGCGGCACTATCTACTACCC
TCGCGAAAATAACACATATGGCGCGGTTGCTATTTCTCCGGGCTACACCGGTACCCAAGCGAGCGTTGCG
TGGCTGGGCGAGCGTATCGCGTCACACGGCTTCGTGGTAATCACAATCGACACAAACACTACTCTGGACC
AGCCGGATTCACGTGCCCGCCAGCTTAACGCGGCGCTGGATTACATGATCAACGACGCGTCCTCAGCGGT
GCGTTCACGTATCGACAGCTCCCGTCTGGCGGTGATGGGTCACTCCATGGGCGGTGGTGGCACCCTCCGC
CTGGCGTCCCAGCGTCCAGATCTTAAAGCGGCAATCCCGCTGACACCTTGGCACCTGAACAAAAACTGGT
CCTCTGTTCGCGTTCCAACTTTGATCATCGGCGCCGATCTGGACACTATCGCACCGGTGCTCACCCACGC
TCGCCCGTTTTATAACAGCCTGCCAACTTCGATTTCCAAAGCCTACCTGGAATTAGACGGTGCGACCCAC
TTTGCGCCGAACATTCCAAACAAAATCATCGGTAAATATTCTGTCGCCTGGCTCAAACGCTTCGTGGATA
ACGATACTCGTTACACGCAATTCCTGTGTCCAGGTCCACGTGATGGTCTTTTCGGCGAAGTTGAAGAGTA
CCGTAGCACTTGCCCGTTCGCACTGGAACTCGAG
